>Addgene plasmid #15537 | Dlx2 | addgene partial sequence | sequence record 22005 | T7 5'-TAATACGACTCACTATAGGG-3'
GCTTGATCACAACGAGCCGGAACAGGAAGACCTTGAGCCTGAAATCCGAATAGTGAACGGGAAGCCAAAG
AAAGTCCGGAAACCACGCACCATCTACTCCAGTTTCCAGCTGGCGGCCCTTCAACGACGCTTCCAGAAGA
CCCAGTATCTGGCCCTGCCAGAGCGAGCCGAGCTGGCGGCGTCCCTGGGCCTCACCCAAACTCAGGTCAA
AATCTGGTTCCAGAACCGCCGATCCAAGTTCAAGAAGATGTGGAAAAGCGGCGAGATACCCACCGAGCAG
CACCCTGGAGCCAGCGCTTCTCCTCCTTGTGCCTCCCCGCCGGTCTCGGCGCCAGCATCCTGGGACTTCG
GCGCGCCGCAGCGGATGGCTGGCGGCGGCCCGGGCAGCGGAGGCGGCGGTGCGGG
