[The description below was written by a language model from this plasmid's Addgene catalogue record.]
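Description:
Dlx2 is a small, high-copy bacterial cloning plasmid carrying a partial mouse Dlx2 cDNA of roughly 1 kb in a backbone called E61, described as a pBS (pBluescript-type) derivative of about 3 kb. It is maintained in E. coli under ampicillin selection. Although catalogued as a bacterial expression vector, nothing in the record points to protein production. The origin of replication and other backbone features are not itemised, and no feature table is provided, so details beyond the catalogue fields cannot be confirmed.

The insert was placed between HindIII and NotI sites, both of which were preserved, and it is flanked by T7 and T3 phage RNA polymerase promoters, with T7 at the 5′ end and T3 at the 3′ end of the cDNA. This arrangement makes the plasmid a template for in vitro run-off transcription of strand-specific riboprobes. Linearising at HindIII and transcribing from T3 gives an antisense probe spanning the whole insert, while cutting at an internal EcoRI site instead gives a shorter antisense probe of about 560 bases that lacks the homeobox, which would be expected to reduce cross-hybridisation to other homeobox genes. Linearising at NotI and transcribing from T7 gives the sense-strand control.

Dlx2 (also known as Tes-1) encodes a homeodomain transcription factor, and the associated publication describes a homeodomain-encoding cDNA that is developmentally regulated in the ventral forebrain. The construct is therefore suited to detecting Dlx2 transcripts by RNA hybridisation, for example in situ hybridisation on embryonic mouse brain tissue.
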