Addgene plasmid #15537: Dlx2
Depositing lab: John Rubenstein. Depositing organization: University of California, San Francisco (UCSF). Publication: Isolation and characterization of a novel cDNA clone encoding a homeodomain that is developmentally regulated in the ventral forebrain. Porteus MH, Bulfone A, Ciaranello RD, Rubenstein JL. Neuron. 1991 Aug . 7(2):221-9. 10.1016/0896-6273(91)90260-7 PubMed 1678612.
Backbone
  Vector backbone: E61 (pBS derivative)
  Backbone size w/o insert (bp): 3000
  Vector type: Bacterial Expression
Growth in bacteria
  Bacterial resistance: Ampicillin, 100 μg/mL
  Growth temperature: 37°C
  Growth strain: DH5alpha
  Copy number: High Copy
Gene/Insert
  Gene/Insert name: Dlx2
  Species: M. musculus (mouse)
  Insert size (bp): 1000
  Mutation: Partial cDNA
  Entrez Gene: Dlx2 (a.k.a. DII A, Dlx-2, Tes-1)
  Cloning method: Restriction Enzyme; 5′ cloning site HindIII (not destroyed); 3′ cloning site NotI (not destroyed)
  Sequencing primers: 5′ T7; 3′ T3
Terms and licenses: Academic/Nonprofit Terms; Industry Terms: Not Available to Industry
Depositor comments: To make antisense probe, cut with HindIII for full-length probe or EcoRI for 560 bp probe without the homeobox, and transcribe with T3 RNA polymerase. To make sense probe, cut with NotI and transcribe with T7 RNA polymerase.
How to cite: Dlx2 was a gift from John Rubenstein (Addgene plasmid # 15537 ; http://n2t.net/addgene:15537 ; RRID:Addgene_15537)
